Addgene plasmid #75751: BLK gRNA (BRDN0001149130)
Purpose: 3rd generation lentiviral gRNA plasmid targeting human BLK
Depositing lab: John Doench & David Root. Depositing organization: Broad Institute. Publication: Optimized sgRNA design to maximize activity and minimize off-target effects of CRISPR-Cas9. Doench JG, Fusi N, Sullender M, Hegde M, Vaimberg EW, Donovan KF, Smith I, Tothova Z, Wilen C, Orchard R, Virgin HW, Listgarten J, Root DE. Nat Biotechnol. 2016 Jan 18. doi: 10.1038/nbt.3437. PubMed 26780180.
Backbone
  Vector backbone: lentiGuide-Puro
  Backbone manufacturer: Zhang Lab (Addgene plasmid # 52963)
  Vector type: Mammalian Expression, Lentiviral, CRISPR
  Selectable markers: Puromycin
Growth in bacteria
  Bacterial resistance: Ampicillin, 100 μg/mL
  Growth temperature: 37°C
  Growth strain: DH5alpha
  Copy number: High Copy
Gene/Insert
  Gene/Insert name: BLK (alt names: BLK; NM_001715.2)
  gRNA/shRNA sequence: GCTTCTTGCTCCAATCAACA
  Species: H. sapiens (human)
  Entrez Gene: BLK (a.k.a. MODY11)
  Promoter: hU6
  Cloning method: Unknown
  Sequencing primers: 5′ U6-F; 3′ pS2-R
Terms and licenses: Academic/Nonprofit Terms; Industry Terms: Not Available to Industry
Depositor comments: The gRNA was designed to target the following Genbank reference sequence(s): NM_001715.2. Note that this plasmid does NOT contain Cas9. It should be used in conjunction with lentiCas9-Blast (Addgene #52962) or otherwise with cell lines already expressing Cas9. Browse the full kinome gRNA library at http://www.addgene.org/pooled-library/broadgpp-human-kinome/ or visit http://www.broadinstitute.org/rnai/public/ for detailed protocols and information.
How to cite: BLK gRNA (BRDN0001149130) was a gift from John Doench & David Root (Addgene plasmid # 75751 ; http://n2t.net/addgene:75751 ; RRID:Addgene_75751)
