[The description below was written by a language model from this plasmid's Addgene catalogue record and pLannotate feature annotations shown in this document.]
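Description:
BLK gRNA (BRDN0001149130) is a third-generation lentiviral guide RNA plasmid built on the lentiGuide-Puro backbone and designed to target the human BLK gene (reference transcript NM_001715.2), one clone from a human kinome gRNA collection. It is an 8.3 kb plasmid propagated in E. coli at high copy through a ColE1/pUC-type origin with ampicillin selection (AmpR). It also carries an f1 origin and remnants of a cloning-vector lac region flanked by T7 and T3 promoters.

The lentiviral transfer cassette begins with an RSV promoter fused to a truncated HIV-1 5' LTR, which makes genomic RNA production Tat-independent. This is followed by the Ψ packaging signal with a partial gag sequence and the Rev response element for Rev-dependent nuclear export. Next comes a human U6 RNA polymerase III promoter that drives the BLK-specific spacer fused to the Streptococcus pyogenes Cas9 gRNA scaffold, with a cPPT/CTS element downstream to aid nuclear import of the provirus. A second transcription unit uses the EF-1α core promoter with its intron A to express puromycin N-acetyltransferase, allowing puromycin selection of transduced mammalian cells, and a WPRE enhances transcript expression. The cassette ends in a self-inactivating ΔU3 3' LTR, with an SV40 poly(A) signal and SV40 origin beyond it.

The plasmid does not encode Cas9, so it is meant to be used alongside a separate Cas9 vector such as lentiCas9-Blast or in cells that already express Cas9. Its typical use is CRISPR knockout of BLK in human cells after virus is produced with packaging and envelope plasmids supplied in trans.
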