Features (pLannotate 1.2.2; 29 found; start..end, strand, type, name):
     14..80      +  CDS            small t antigen (fragment): SV40 (simian virus 40) small t antigen
    106..317     +  promoter       EF-1α core promoter: core promoter for human elongation factor EF-1α
    318..1256    +  intron         EF-1α intron A: intron upstream of the start codon of human EF-1α
   1278..1877    +  CDS            PuroR (fragment): puromycin N-acetyltransferase; pac from Streptomyces; confers resistance to puromycin
   1893..2481    +  misc_feature   WPRE: woodchuck hepatitis virus posttranscriptional regulatory element
   2532..2551    +  misc_feature   cPPT/CTS (fragment): central polypurine tract and central termination sequence of HIV-1
   2553..2786    +  LTR            3' LTR (ΔU3): self-inactivating 3' long terminal repeat (LTR) from HIV-1
   2864..2985    +  polyA_signal   SV40 poly(A) signal: SV40 polyadenylation signal
   3025..3160    +  rep_origin     SV40 ori: SV40 origin of replication
   3181..3199    -  promoter       T7 promoter: promoter for bacteriophage T7 RNA polymerase
   3207..3362    +  CDS            lacZα (fragment): LacZα fragment of β-galactosidase; lacZ fragment
   3367..3795    +  rep_origin     f1 ori (sequence partly withheld): f1 bacteriophage origin of replication; arrow indicates direction of (+) strand synthesis
   3848..3952    +  promoter       AmpR promoter: bla
   3953..4813    +  CDS            AmpR: β-lactamase; bla; confers resistance to ampicillin, carbenicillin, and related antibiotics
   4984..5572    +  rep_origin     ori: high-copy-number ColE1/pMB1/pBR322/pUC origin of replication
   5755..5847    +  CDS            lacI (fragment): lac repressor; lacI; The lac repressor binds to the lac operator to inhibit transcription in E. coli. This inhibition can be relieved by adding lactose or isopropyl-β-D-thiogalactopyranoside (IPTG).
   5860..5881    +  protein_bind   CAP binding site: CAP binding activates transcription in the presence of cAMP. E. coli catabolite activator protein
   5896..5926    +  promoter       lac promoter: promoter for the E. coli lac operon
   5934..5950    +  protein_bind   lac operator: The lac repressor binds to the lac operator to inhibit transcription in E. coli. This inhibition can be relieved by adding lactose or isopropyl-β-D-thiogalactopyranoside (IPTG). lac repressor encoded by lacI
   5995..6013    +  promoter       T3 promoter: promoter for bacteriophage T3 RNA polymerase
   6041..6267    +  promoter       RSV promoter: Rous sarcoma virus enhancer/promoter
   6268..6448    +  LTR            5' LTR (truncated): truncated 5' long terminal repeat (LTR) from HIV-1
   6495..6620    +  misc_feature   HIV-1 Ψ: packaging signal of human immunodeficiency virus type 1
   6604..6967    +  CDS            HIV-1 gag (fragment): gag protein from human immunodeficiency virus 1; gag
   7113..7346    +  misc_feature   RRE: The Rev response element (RRE) of HIV-1 allows for Rev-dependent mRNA export from the nucleus to the cytoplasm.
   7723..7749    +  CDS            Rev (fragment): human immunodeficiency virus 1 (HIV-1) Rev protein; rev; enhances nuclear export of unspliced and incompletely spliced viral mRNAs
   7753..7993    +  promoter       U6 promoter: RNA polymerase III promoter for human U6 snRNA
   8023..8098    +  misc_RNA       gRNA scaffold: guide RNA scaffold for the Streptococcus pyogenes CRISPR/Cas9 system
   8154..8271    +  misc_feature   cPPT/CTS: central polypurine tract and central termination sequence of HIV-1
>Addgene plasmid #75751 | BLK gRNA (BRDN0001149130) | addgene full sequence | sequence record 184496 | Addgene Assembled Sequence
CCCGGGTGCAAAGATGGATAAAGTTTTAAACAGAGAGGAATCTTTGCAGCTAATGGACCTTCTAGGTCTT
GAAAGGAGTGGGAATTGGCTCCGGTGCCCGTCAGTGGGCAGAGCGCACATCGCCCACAGTCCCCGAGAAG
TTGGGGGGAGGGGTCGGCAATTGATCCGGTGCCTAGAGAAGGTGGCGCGGGGTAAACTGGGAAAGTGATG
TCGTGTACTGGCTCCGCCTTTTTCCCGAGGGTGGGGGAGAACCGTATATAAGTGCAGTAGTCGCCGTGAA
CGTTCTTTTTCGCAACGGGTTTGCCGCCAGAACACAGGTAAGTGCCGTGTGTGGTTCCCGCGGGCCTGGC
CTCTTTACGGGTTATGGCCCTTGCGTGCCTTGAATTACTTCCACCTGGCTGCAGTACGTGATTCTTGATC
CCGAGCTTCGGGTTGGAAGTGGGTGGGAGAGTTCGAGGCCTTGCGCTTAAGGAGCCCCTTCGCCTCGTGC
TTGAGTTGAGGCCTGGCCTGGGCGCTGGGGCCGCCGCGTGCGAATCTGGTGGCACCTTCGCGCCTGTCTC
GCTGCTTTCGATAAGTCTCTAGCCATTTAAAATTTTTGATGACCTGCTGCGACGCTTTTTTTCTGGCAAG
ATAGTCTTGTAAATGCGGGCCAAGATCTGCACACTGGTATTTCGGTTTTTGGGGCCGCGGGCGGCGACGG
GGCCCGTGCGTCCCAGCGCACATGTTCGGCGAGGCGGGGCCTGCGAGCGCGGCCACCGAGAATCGGACGG
GGGTAGTCTCAAGCTGGCCGGCCTGCTCTGGTGCCTGGCCTCGCGCCGCCGTGTATCGCCCCGCCCTGGG
CGGCAAGGCTGGCCCGGTCGGCACCAGTTGCGTGAGCGGAAAGATGGCCGCTTCCCGGCCCTGCTGCAGG
GAGCTCAAAATGGAGGACGCGGCGCTCGGGAGAGCGGGCGGGTGAGTCACCCACACAAAGGAAAAGGGCC
TTTCCGTCCTCAGCCGTCGCTTCATGTGACTCCACGGAGTACCGGGCGCCGTCCAGGCACCTCGATTAGT
TCTCGAGCTTTTGGAGTACGTCGTCTTTAGGTTGGGGGGAGGGGTTTTATGCGATGGAGTTTCCCCACAC
TGAGTGGGTGGAGACTGAAGTTAGGCCAGCTTGGCACTTGATGTAATTCTCCTTGGAATTTGCCCTTTTT
GAGTTTGGATCTTGGTTCATTCTCAAGCCTCAGACAGTGGTTCAAAGTTTTTTTCTTCCATTTCAGGTGT
CGTGACGTACGGCCACCATGACCGAGTACAAGCCCACGGTGCGCCTCGCCACCCGCGACGACGTCCCCAG
GGCCGTACGCACCCTCGCCGCCGCGTTCGCCGACTACCCCGCCACGCGCCACACCGTCGATCCGGACCGC
CACATCGAGCGGGTCACCGAGCTGCAAGAACTCTTCCTCACGCGCGTCGGGCTCGACATCGGCAAGGTGT
GGGTCGCGGACGACGGCGCCGCCGTGGCGGTCTGGACCACGCCGGAGAGCGTCGAAGCGGGGGCGGTGTT
CGCCGAGATCGGCCCGCGCATGGCCGAGTTGAGCGGTTCCCGGCTGGCCGCGCAGCAACAGATGGAAGGC
CTCCTGGCGCCGCACCGGCCCAAGGAGCCCGCGTGGTTCCTGGCCACCGTCGGAGTCTCGCCCGACCACC
AGGGCAAGGGTCTGGGCAGCGCCGTCGTGCTCCCCGGAGTGGAGGCGGCCGAGCGCGCCGGGGTGCCCGC
CTTCCTGGAGACCTCCGCGCCCCGCAACCTCCCCTTCTACGAGCGGCTCGGCTTCACCGTCACCGCCGAC
GTCGAGGTGCCCGAAGGACCGCGCACCTGGTGCATGACCCGCAAGCCCGGTGCCTGAACGCGTTAAGTCG
ACAATCAACCTCTGGATTACAAAATTTGTGAAAGATTGACTGGTATTCTTAACTATGTTGCTCCTTTTAC
GCTATGTGGATACGCTGCTTTAATGCCTTTGTATCATGCTATTGCTTCCCGTATGGCTTTCATTTTCTCC
TCCTTGTATAAATCCTGGTTGCTGTCTCTTTATGAGGAGTTGTGGCCCGTTGTCAGGCAACGTGGCGTGG
TGTGCACTGTGTTTGCTGACGCAACCCCCACTGGTTGGGGCATTGCCACCACCTGTCAGCTCCTTTCCGG
GACTTTCGCTTTCCCCCTCCCTATTGCCACGGCGGAACTCATCGCCGCCTGCCTTGCCCGCTGCTGGACA
GGGGCTCGGCTGTTGGGCACTGACAATTCCGTGGTGTTGTCGGGGAAATCATCGTCCTTTCCTTGGCTGC
TCGCCTGTGTTGCCACCTGGATTCTGCGCGGGACGTCCTTCTGCTACGTCCCTTCGGCCCTCAATCCAGC
GGACCTTCCTTCCCGCGGCCTGCTGCCGGCTCTGCGGCCTCTTCCGCGTCTTCGCCTTCGCCCTCAGACG
AGTCGGATCTCCCTTTGGGCCGCCTCCCCGCGTCGACTTTAAGACCAATGACTTACAAGGCAGCTGTAGA
TCTTAGCCACTTTTTAAAAGAAAAGGGGGGACTGGAAGGGCTAATTCACTCCCAACGAAGACAAGATCTG
CTTTTTGCTTGTACTGGGTCTCTCTGGTTAGACCAGATCTGAGCCTGGGAGCTCTCTGGCTAACTAGGGA
ACCCACTGCTTAAGCCTCAATAAAGCTTGCCTTGAGTGCTTCAAGTAGTGTGTGCCCGTCTGTTGTGTGA
CTCTGGTAACTAGAGATCCCTCAGACCCTTTTAGTCAGTGTGGAAAATCTCTAGCAGTACGTATAGTAGT
TCATGTCATCTTATTATTCAGTATTTATAACTTGCAAAGAAATGAATATCAGAGAGTGAGAGGAACTTGT
TTATTGCAGCTTATAATGGTTACAAATAAAGCAATAGCATCACAAATTTCACAAATAAAGCATTTTTTTC
ACTGCATTCTAGTTGTGGTTTGTCCAAACTCATCAATGTATCTTATCATGTCTGGCTCTAGCTATCCCGC
CCCTAACTCCGCCCATCCCGCCCCTAACTCCGCCCAGTTCCGCCCATTCTCCGCCCCATGGCTGACTAAT
TTTTTTTATTTATGCAGAGGCCGAGGCCGCCTCGGCCTCTGAGCTATTCCAGAAGTAGTGAGGAGGCTTT
TTTGGAGGCCTAGGGACGTACCCAATTCGCCCTATAGTGAGTCGTATTACGCGCGCTCACTGGCCGTCGT
TTTACAACGTCGTGACTGGGAAAACCCTGGCGTTACCCAACTTAATCGCCTTGCAGCACATCCCCCTTTC
GCCAGCTGGCGTAATAGCGAAGAGGCCCGCACCGATCGCCCTTCCCAACAGTTGCGCAGCCTGAATGGCG
AATGGG
[124 nt withheld, positions 3367-3490]
C
[91 nt withheld, positions 3492-3582]
A
[49 nt withheld, positions 3584-3632]
CCTTTGACGTTGGAGTCCACGTTCTTT
[37 nt withheld, positions 3660-3696]
ACCCTATCTCGGTCTATTCTTTTGATTTATAAGGGATTTTGCCGATTTCGGCCTATTGGTTAAAAAATGA
GCTGATTTAACAAAAATTTAACGCGAATTTTAACAAAATATTAACGCTTACAATTTAGGTGGCACTTTTC
GGGGAAATGTGCGCGGAACCCCTATTTGTTTATTTTTCTAAATACATTCAAATATGTATCCGCTCATGAG
ACAATAACCCTGATAAATGCTTCAATAATATTGAAAAAGGAAGAGTATGAGTATTCAACATTTCCGTGTC
GCCCTTATTCCCTTTTTTGCGGCATTTTGCCTTCCTGTTTTTGCTCACCCAGAAACGCTGGTGAAAGTAA
AAGATGCTGAAGATCAGTTGGGTGCACGAGTGGGTTACATCGAACTGGATCTCAACAGCGGTAAGATCCT
TGAGAGTTTTCGCCCCGAAGAACGTTTTCCAATGATGAGCACTTTTAAAGTTCTGCTATGTGGCGCGGTA
TTATCCCGTATTGACGCCGGGCAAGAGCAACTCGGTCGCCGCATACACTATTCTCAGAATGACTTGGTTG
AGTACTCACCAGTCACAGAAAAGCATCTTACGGATGGCATGACAGTAAGAGAATTATGCAGTGCTGCCAT
AACCATGAGTGATAACACTGCGGCCAACTTACTTCTGACAACGATCGGAGGACCGAAGGAGCTAACCGCT
TTTTTGCACAACATGGGGGATCATGTAACTCGCCTTGATCGTTGGGAACCGGAGCTGAATGAAGCCATAC
CAAACGACGAGCGTGACACCACGATGCCTGTAGCAATGGCAACAACGTTGCGCAAACTATTAACTGGCGA
ACTACTTACTCTAGCTTCCCGGCAACAATTAATAGACTGGATGGAGGCGGATAAAGTTGCAGGACCACTT
CTGCGCTCGGCCCTTCCGGCTGGCTGGTTTATTGCTGATAAATCTGGAGCCGGTGAGCGTGGGTCTCGCG
GTATCATTGCAGCACTGGGGCCAGATGGTAAGCCCTCCCGTATCGTAGTTATCTACACGACGGGGAGTCA
GGCAACTATGGATGAACGAAATAGACAGATCGCTGAGATAGGTGCCTCACTGATTAAGCATTGGTAACTG
TCAGACCAAGTTTACTCATATATACTTTAGATTGATTTAAAACTTCATTTTTAATTTAAAAGGATCTAGG
TGAAGATCCTTTTTGATAATCTCATGACCAAAATCCCTTAACGTGAGTTTTCGTTCCACTGAGCGTCAGA
CCCCGTAGAAAAGATCAAAGGATCTTCTTGAGATCCTTTTTTTCTGCGCGTAATCTGCTGCTTGCAAACA
AAAAAACCACCGCTACCAGCGGTGGTTTGTTTGCCGGATCAAGAGCTACCAACTCTTTTTCCGAAGGTAA
CTGGCTTCAGCAGAGCGCAGATACCAAATACTGTTCTTCTAGTGTAGCCGTAGTTAGGCCACCACTTCAA
GAACTCTGTAGCACCGCCTACATACCTCGCTCTGCTAATCCTGTTACCAGTGGCTGCTGCCAGTGGCGAT
AAGTCGTGTCTTACCGGGTTGGACTCAAGACGATAGTTACCGGATAAGGCGCAGCGGTCGGGCTGAACGG
GGGGTTCGTGCACACAGCCCAGCTTGGAGCGAACGACCTACACCGAACTGAGATACCTACAGCGTGAGCT
ATGAGAAAGCGCCACGCTTCCCGAAGGGAGAAAGGCGGACAGGTATCCGGTAAGCGGCAGGGTCGGAACA
GGAGAGCGCACGAGGGAGCTTCCAGGGGGAAACGCCTGGTATCTTTATAGTCCTGTCGGGTTTCGCCACC
TCTGACTTGAGCGTCGATTTTTGTGATGCTCGTCAGGGGGGCGGAGCCTATGGAAAAACGCCAGCAACGC
GGCCTTTTTACGGTTCCTGGCCTTTTGCTGGCCTTTTGCTCACATGTTCTTTCCTGCGTTATCCCCTGAT
TCTGTGGATAACCGTATTACCGCCTTTGAGTGAGCTGATACCGCTCGCCGCAGCCGAACGACCGAGCGCA
GCGAGTCAGTGAGCGAGGAAGCGGAAGAGCGCCCAATACGCAAACCGCCTCTCCCCGCGCGTTGGCCGAT
TCATTAATGCAGCTGGCACGACAGGTTTCCCGACTGGAAAGCGGGCAGTGAGCGCAACGCAATTAATGTG
AGTTAGCTCACTCATTAGGCACCCCAGGCTTTACACTTTATGCTTCCGGCTCGTATGTTGTGTGGAATTG
TGAGCGGATAACAATTTCACACAGGAAACAGCTATGACCATGATTACGCCAAGCGCGCAATTAACCCTCA
CTAAAGGGAACAAAAGCTGGAGCTGCAAGCTTAATGTAGTCTTATGCAATACTCTTGTAGTCTTGCAACA
TGGTAACGATGAGTTAGCAACATGCCTTACAAGGAGAGAAAAAGCACCGTGCATGCCGATTGGTGGAAGT
AAGGTGGTACGATCGTGCCTTATTAGGAAGGCAACAGACGGGTCTGACATGGATTGGACGAACCACTGAA
TTGCCGCATTGCAGAGATATTGTATTTAAGTGCCTAGCTCGATACATAAACGGGTCTCTCTGGTTAGACC
AGATCTGAGCCTGGGAGCTCTCTGGCTAACTAGGGAACCCACTGCTTAAGCCTCAATAAAGCTTGCCTTG
AGTGCTTCAAGTAGTGTGTGCCCGTCTGTTGTGTGACTCTGGTAACTAGAGATCCCTCAGACCCTTTTAG
TCAGTGTGGAAAATCTCTAGCAGTGGCGCCCGAACAGGGACTTGAAAGCGAAAGGGAAACCAGAGGAGCT
CTCTCGACGCAGGACTCGGCTTGCTGAAGCGCGCACGGCAAGAGGCGAGGGGCGGCGACTGGTGAGTACG
CCAAAAATTTTGACTAGCGGAGGCTAGAAGGAGAGAGATGGGTGCGAGAGCGTCAGTATTAAGCGGGGGA
GAATTAGATCGCGATGGGAAAAAATTCGGTTAAGGCCAGGGGGAAAGAAAAAATATAAATTAAAACATAT
AGTATGGGCAAGCAGGGAGCTAGAACGATTCGCAGTTAATCCTGGCCTGTTAGAAACATCAGAAGGCTGT
AGACAAATACTGGGACAGCTACAACCATCCCTTCAGACAGGATCAGAAGAACTTAGATCATTATATAATA
CAGTAGCAACCCTCTATTGTGTGCATCAAAGGATAGAGATAAAAGACACCAAGGAAGCTTTAGACAAGAT
AGAGGAAGAGCAAAACAAAAGTAAGACCACCGCACAGCAAGCGGCCGCTGATCTTCAGACCTGGAGGAGG
AGATATGAGGGACAATTGGAGAAGTGAATTATATAAATATAAAGTAGTAAAAATTGAACCATTAGGAGTA
GCACCCACCAAGGCAAAGAGAAGAGTGGTGCAGAGAGAAAAAAGAGCAGTGGGAATAGGAGCTTTGTTCC
TTGGGTTCTTGGGAGCAGCAGGAAGCACTATGGGCGCAGCGTCAATGACGCTGACGGTACAGGCCAGACA
ATTATTGTCTGGTATAGTGCAGCAGCAGAACAATTTGCTGAGGGCTATTGAGGCGCAACAGCATCTGTTG
CAACTCACAGTCTGGGGCATCAAGCAGCTCCAGGCAAGAATCCTGGCTGTGGAAAGATACCTAAAGGATC
AACAGCTCCTGGGGATTTGGGGTTGCTCTGGAAAACTCATTTGCACCACTGCTGTGCCTTGGAATGCTAG
TTGGAGTAATAAATCTCTGGAACAGATTTGGAATCACACGACCTGGATGGAGTGGGACAGAGAAATTAAC
AATTACACAAGCTTAATACACTCCTTAATTGAAGAATCGCAAAACCAGCAAGAAAAGAATGAACAAGAAT
TATTGGAATTAGATAAATGGGCAAGTTTGTGGAATTGGTTTAACATAACAAATTGGCTGTGGTATATAAA
ATTATTCATAATGATAGTAGGAGGCTTGGTAGGTTTAAGAATAGTTTTTGCTGTACTTTCTATAGTGAAT
AGAGTTAGGCAGGGATATTCACCATTATCGTTTCAGACCCACCTCCCAACCCCGAGGGGACCCAGAGAGG
GCCTATTTCCCATGATTCCTTCATATTTGCATATACGATACAAGGCTGTTAGAGAGATAATTAGAATTAA
TTTGACTGTAAACACAAAGATATTAGTACAAAATACGTGACGTAGAAAGTAATAATTTCTTGGGTAGTTT
GCAGTTTTAAAATTATGTTTTAAAATGGACTATCATATGCTTACCGTAACTTGAAAGTATTTCGATTTCT
TGGCTTTATATATCTTGTGGAAAGGACGAAACACCGGCTTCTTGCTCCAATCAACAGTTTTAGAGCTAGA
AATAGCAAGTTAAAATAAGGCTAGTCCGTTATCAACTTGAAAAAGTGGCACCGAGTCGGTGCTTTTTTAA
GCTTGGCGTAACTAGATCTTGAGACAAATGGCAGTATTCATCCACAATTTTAAAAGAAAAGGGGGGATTG
GGGGGTACAGTGCAGGGGAAAGAATAGTAGACATAATAGCAACAGACATACAAACTAAAGAATTACAAAA
ACAAATTACAAAAATTCAAAATTTTCGGGTTTATTACAGGGACAGCAGAGATCCACTTTGGCGCCGGCTC
GAGGGGG
