>Addgene plasmid #75751 | BLK gRNA (BRDN0001149130) | depositor partial sequence | sequence record 143211 | Target Sequence
GCTTCTTGCTCCAATCAACA
