>Addgene plasmid #75751 | BLK gRNA (BRDN0001149130) | addgene partial sequence | sequence record 184495 | hU6-F
TACGTGACGTAGAAAGTAATAATTTCTTGGGTAGTTTGCAGTTTTAAAATTATGTTTTAAAATGGACTAT
CATATGCTTACCGTAACTTGAAAGTATTTCGATTTCTTGGCTTTATATATCTTGTGGAAAGGACGAAACA
CCGGCTTCTTGCTCCAATCAACAGTTTTAGAGCTAGAAATAGCAAGTTAAAATAAGGCTAGTCCGTTATC
AACTTGAAAAAGTGGCACCGAGTCGGTGCTTTTTTAAGCTTGGCGTAACTAGATCTTGAGACAAATGGCA
GTATTCATCCACAATTTTAAAAGAAAAGGGGGGATTGGGGGGTACAGTGCAGGGGAAAGAATAGTAGACA
TAATAGCAACAGACATACAAACTAAAGAATTACAAAAACAAATTACAAAAATTCAAAATTTTCGGGTTTA
TTACAGGGACAGCAGAGATCCACTTTGGCGCCGGCTCGAGGGGGCCCGGGTGCAAAGATGGATAAAGTTT
TAAACAGAGAGGAATCTTTGCAGCTAATGGACCTTCTAGGTCTTGAAAGGAGTGGGAATTGGCTCCGGTG
CCCGTCAGTG
